Addgene plasmid #111048: pCHKU27.1-2.2
Purpose: Expression of a fungal biosynthetic gene cluster
Depositing lab: Ronald Davis. Depositing organization: Stanford University. Publication: HEx: A heterologous expression platform for the discovery of fungal natural products. Harvey CJB, Tang M, Schlecht U, Horecka J, Fischer CR, Lin HC, Li J, Naughton B, Cherry J, Miranda M, Li YF, Chu AM, Hennessy JR, Vandova GA, Inglis D, Aiyar RS, Steinmetz LM, Davis RW, Medema MH, Sattely E, Khosla C, St Onge RP, Tang Y, Hillenmeyer ME. Sci Adv. 2018 Apr 11;4(4):eaar5459. doi: 10.1126/sciadv.aar5459. eCollection 2018 Apr. PubMed 29651464.
Backbone
  Vector backbone: pCHINT2A
  Vector type: Yeast Expression
  Selectable markers: LEU2
Growth in bacteria
  Bacterial resistance: Ampicillin, 100 μg/mL
  Growth temperature: 37°C
  Growth strain: DH5alpha
  Copy number: High Copy
Gene/Insert
  Gene/Insert name: PKS (alt name: PKS gene for cluster PKS4)
  Species: Aspergillus niger
  Insert size (bp): 6795
  Cloning method: Unknown
  Sequencing primers: 5′ T3
Terms and licenses: Academic/Nonprofit Terms; Industry Terms: Not Available to Industry
How to cite: pCHKU27.1-2.2 was a gift from Ronald Davis (Addgene plasmid # 111048 ; http://n2t.net/addgene:111048 ; RRID:Addgene_111048)
