[The description below was written by a language model from this plasmid's Addgene catalogue record and pLannotate feature annotations shown in this document.]
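Description:
pCHKU27.1-2.2 is a yeast expression plasmid built on the pCHINT2A backbone, designed as an E. coli–Saccharomyces cerevisiae shuttle vector. In bacteria it replicates from a high-copy ColE1/pUC-type origin and is selected through the β-lactamase (AmpR) gene with its native bla promoter. In yeast it is maintained episomally by the 2μ origin and selected by leucine prototrophy through a LEU2 cassette with its own promoter. Remnants of a pBluescript multiple cloning site and a T3 promoter flank the insert region; the T3 site serves as a sequencing primer site.

The payload is a polyketide synthase gene from Aspergillus niger, recorded as the PKS of a cluster designated PKS4, with an insert size of about 6.8 kb. This matches the large region of the roughly 13.4 kb plasmid that the automated annotation leaves unlabelled. A short fragment matching a FLAG epitope lies near the start of that region, which may indicate a tag on the PKS, though the catalogue fields do not list one. A fragment homologous to yeast GRS2 sits just downstream of the insert region, on the opposite strand. It could be yeast genomic sequence carried along with a regulatory element, but the record does not say so. Neither the promoter nor the terminator driving the PKS is identified in the catalogue fields or the feature tables.

Two sequence records are available, a depositor sequence and a repository sequencing result. They differ by about eleven nucleotides in length but show essentially the same feature layout. The stated purpose is expression of a fungal biosynthetic gene cluster in yeast, as part of a heterologous expression platform for discovering fungal natural products. This plasmid supplies the core PKS of its cluster.
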