Features (pLannotate 1.2.2; 12 found; start..end, strand, type, name):
    503..527     +  CDS            2xFLAG (fragment): two tandem FLAG® epitope tags
   7475..7831    -  CDS            GRS2 (fragment): SYG2_YEAST - Experimental evidence at protein level: Swiss-Prot protein existence level 1. Catalyzes the ATP-dependent ligation of glycine to the 3'-end of its cognate tRNA, via the formation of an aminoacyl-adenylate intermediate (Gly-AMP) (PubMed:23816885). Also produces diadenosine tetraphosphate (Ap4A), a universal pleiotropic signaling molecule needed for cell regulation pathways, by direct condensation of 2 ATPs. Thereby, may play a special role in Ap4A homeostasis (By similarity). From Saccharomyces cerevisiae (strain ATCC 204508 / S288c) (Baker's yeast).
   7829..7852    -  misc_feature   MCS (fragment): pBluescript multiple cloning site
   7865..7883    -  promoter       T3 promoter: promoter for bacteriophage T3 RNA polymerase
   8222..8810    -  rep_origin     ori: high-copy-number ColE1/pMB1/pBR322/pUC origin of replication
   8981..9841    -  CDS            AmpR: β-lactamase; bla; confers resistance to ampicillin, carbenicillin, and related antibiotics
   9842..9946    -  promoter       AmpR promoter: bla
   9973..11315   -  rep_origin     2μ ori: yeast 2μ plasmid origin of replication
  11383..11415   +  CDS            rop (fragment): Rop protein, which maintains plasmids at low copy number; rop
  11646..12050   +  promoter       LEU2 promoter: S. cerevisiae LEU2
  12063..13157   +  CDS            LEU2: 3-isopropylmalate dehydrogenase, required for leucine biosynthesis; S. cerevisiae LEU2; yeast auxotrophic marker
  13362..13422   -  misc_feature   MCS (fragment): pBluescript multiple cloning site
>Addgene plasmid #111048 | pCHKU27.1-2.2 | depositor full sequence | sequence record 208806 | pCHKU27.1-2.2 sequence 13430 bps
TATCTAAAAATTGCCTTATGATCCGTCTCTCCGGTTACAGCCTGTGTAACTGATTAATCCTGCCTTTCTA
ATCACCATTCTAATGTTTTAATTAAGGGATTTTGTCTTCATTAACGGCTTTCGCTCATAAAAATGTTATG
ACGTTTTGCCCGCAGGCGGGAAACCATCCACTTCACGAGACTGATCTCCTCTGCCGGAACACCGGGCATC
TCCAACTTATAAGTTGGAGAAATAAGAGAATTTCAGATTGAGAGAATGAAAAAAAAAAAAAAAAAAAAGG
CAGAGGAGAGCATAGAAATGGGGTTCACTTTTTGGTAAAGCTATAGCATGCCTATCACATATAAATAGAG
TGCCAGTAGCGACTTTTTTCACACTCGAAATACTCTTACTACTGCTCTCTTGTTGTTTTTATCACTTCTT
GTTTCTTCTTGGTAAATAGAATATCAAGCTACAAAAAGCATACAATCAACTATCAACTATTAACTATATC
GTAATACACAATGGATTATAAGGATGATGATGATAAGACTAGTATGCATAACCGAGCTTCCGCATTAACC
TCAGATACAGCCGCCATAATGACTATCACGAACAGTTCGCAGGCGCCGATTGCAATTGTAGGCATGTCCT
GTCGCCTTCCAGGCCAGGTTCGTACGCTTGATGACTTCTGGACTCTCATATCTCGCGGTAGGGATGCTTG
GGGCCCTATCCCTTCTGATCGCATGTCCAGTGCGGCCTACTACCACCCAGATCCCCAGCGAAAGGGCTGT
TTCAACCCCAAAGGGGGTTATTACCTTCAGGAGGATTTCTCTCAGTTTGACGCTCCGTTCTTCCACATAA
CGCAACAAGAAGCCATTGCCATGGATCCCCAACAGCGACTACTACTCGAATGTGCCTATGAAGCCCTGGA
AAACGCCGGTTTTCCCCAACAAGCCACGGCAGGCTCGCGCATGGGGGTCTTCACGAGCCTTTGTTCATCA
GACTACCGTCGTGGTGCTTTTCGCGACCTGGACTCCGTTCCCATTTTTGACGCCACGGGGAATCAGGAAT
CTATCCAAGCGGGTCGCCTTTCCCATTTCTTCAACCTCCGTGGCCCATGTATGGCGATCGATACGGCCTG
TTCGTCCAGTCTCTATGCCCTGCATCTGGCGGTGCAGAGTATTCGTTCTGGCGATGCGGATTCAGCCCTG
GTTGGTGGAGCTAGACTGCGTTTGCAGCCAGATGAGATGGTTTCAATGTCGATGATGGGTTTATACAACG
AGCAAGGAAAAACCTTTGCATTTGATGATCGTGCCGTTTCGGGCTTTGCCTGCGGTGAGGGAGTGGGCTG
TCTTGTCCTCAAGCCATTAGACCAGGCCCTGGAAGACAACGATCCGATCTATTCAGTTATTAGGAACACA
GGGGCAAATCATGATGGTCGAACTGTCGGCATGACGAACCCCAACGGAGACGCTCAAGAAGAACTCATGC
GAGAAGTCTACGCCCGCGCCGACCTCTCCCCGATTGATACCGGATTCGTTGAGGCGCACGGCACCGGAAC
CAAGGTTGGCGATCCCATCGAAGTCGGCGCCATCCATCGGGTGTTTGGGGATGGCCGGACCAAGCGGGCA
CCGCTATACCTAGGCTCCGTCAAATCCAACTTCGGACATCTCGAGTGCGCCAGCGGTATTGCGTCCGTGA
TCAAAGCGTCTCTGATGCTCCACCGTGGCTTCGTTCTTCCCAATGCCAACTTTGAGCGCGCCAATCCCGC
CATCCCTCTTGACCAATGGAATATCAAGGTGCCGACCAATCTGCGCCCCTGGCCCCAGGGCAAGAAGTAC
ATCAGTATCAACAACTTCAGCTTCGGTGGCTCCAACTGCCACGTCGTACTGGAACGGCCTCCCCGTTCGC
GCGGCCAGCCTCCCAACCCCCAACACGATGCGCCCCAGCTCTTTGTACTCAGCGGCTATGATGACGAGGC
TGCGAAACGCATTGCCAGGAACCTCACGTTCTACTTGGAACAACATCCCGGTGTCTTCGAACGGCGCCTG
GTGCACGATATCGCATATACACTTGGCGAGCGACGCTCTCACTTTCCCTGGCGCGTTGCTGTCACCGCTT
CATCTACCGCGGAACTTGTCGAAACCCTGAATGGGCCAGCGAGTGTCCCTCAGCGCGCCCGGCTGGAGGC
TGGCTCTGCACCTGTTATTGCCTTTGCGTACACTGGACAGGGCGCACAATGGCCCCGCATGGGATTGGAA
CTTAGCGACACCCACCCTATTTTTGCTGCCACCATGGAGGAAGCAGCACGCGCACTGGAGGATCTGCGAG
CGGATTTCTCCCTGTTCGAAGAGCTGAAGCGTGAGGCAGCTGACTCTCGCGTCAGTCAGCCCCAGATCTC
TCAAGTAGTTTGCACTGCCGTGCAGCTTGCCCTGACGGATCTTTTGGCTTCCTGGGGCGTACAACCGCAA
ATGGTTGTCGGCCACTCCAGCGGAGAGATTGGGGCGGCCTATGCGGTGGGTGCTATTTCCGTGAGCGAGG
CCATTGCCCTGGCATATCATCGGGGTCGACTCGCTGCCCAGGTTCGAATCCGATTCCCAACGTTGAATGG
TTGCATGATGGCCGTCGGAGAGAGTGCCGATGAGGTGCGCAAAACCATCAAGCAACTTCAGCTAGGAGAG
GACATCACTGTCGCTTGTGAGAATTCACCTCGGTCCACCACGGCGTCTGGAGATGCCACTGCCATGGACC
TTCTCGCAAAGGAGCTGGAAGCGCGACAGATCTTTCATCGGAAGCTTATGGTCGACGTTGCCTATCACTC
TCCCCACATGCAGCTGATCGCCGATGAGTATACCAGCGCCATCCAGCAGGTCGCACCATCCACTAAGAGG
GAGAATGTCCAGTACTACTCCTCGCTGTTAGGTGAAAAGATCGAGCAACCCGGGGCTCTGGGAGCATCGT
ATTGGGTTGATAACCTGACGCACCCGGTCCGATTCTCTACCGCGCTGGGCCAGCTGTGCGCTGAGTCCAG
ACCCGATATCATCATTGAGATCGGTCCGCATTCCGCGTTGCAGGGCCCGATCAAGCAGATACTGCAGGGC
ATCCAGAATACGCACACTCAATACTTTGCCTCCCTTGTCCGCAAGGAGCACGCCACTAAGGCTGCTCTAC
AGCTCGCGGGCCGGTTGTTCATGGCCGGCCAGCAGCTGGCTTTCCGTGAGGTTAACCAAACTCACCTGGA
TCAGTCAGTCCCAACAGTGTTGCCGTCCCTGACGCCGTATCCCTGGTCCCATCGCTCCTACTGGCATGAG
AGCCGCATCGCCGTCAACCACCGACTGCCACGCTTCCCTCGTCACGACCTGCTTGGACGATTGGAAGCCT
CTACCCGCGAGGATGAACAGCCCGTCTGGCGCAATTCCGTGTCTCTGGACAGCGTGCCATGGCTCCGCGG
TCATCGTATGCAATCCATGACCACCTTCCCAATGGCCGGCTACATCAGCATGGCCGTCGAGGCGGCATCT
CAACGGGCTCAGCTCAGAGGCCTCTCCCCGTCCCAGATTGCCGGGTACCGGCTCCGTGAGTTCCATGCTT
CCTCGGCGTTCACCCTGGAGGAGAACGTCGAGTACGAAACCTGGCTCTCTCTGAGCTCGTTCACGGAGGG
CACCCGCTCCTACTCCAGCGAATGGGACGAATTTCGTATTGCCTCGTGGGCGGCCGGTCGGGGTTGGCGT
GAGCATTGCCGTGGTCTAGTGGGCATCCGGCGCCAGGAGTCGTCCACTACTAACCCTGTTAGTCAACGCC
GGCCGTTTCATGCTAGCCTGGAGCGGCGTGAGGACGCTAAACAGGGTGACCACCGTCCTGTATCACTAAA
GACTTTCTACTCAGACCTAGAGGGCCGCGGAGCCGGATACAGCGACGCGTTCACGCTCGATTCAGACAGC
GGGGTGACCGTTGGAAGAGCAGGCGTCGGGAACAGCTGGTATGCGCGCGGAAAGGTTACAGTTCCCAACA
CCGCGCAAAGCATGCCCTCAGGCCATGAGACCCCGTTTATTGTGTCTCCTGCGTTCCTGGATCTATTTTT
CCAGTTGTCCTTCCCCGTTTTGCGGGCGGACTCTGCCAACATTCCGTGCCTCTTCATGCCGACTTCTATC
CGGGAGATCAATATCGCAGCCAATTTCCCATCGCAACCGGGAGAAACGGCGGAGGCCCTAGTCAATGGAC
TGCCGGCAGATTCCTCCCGTCCTCGGCCATTGGACTATACCCTTGATGCATGGTCTCCGTCTGCGTCCAC
AGAGCAACCCGTCCTCACTATCCAAGGGTTCCGAATGACCCCTGTCAATGGCGATATGCTGATTGACACC
ACCCCGTATCCGTGGTGCTACACTGTACAGTGGGAGCCACTGCCTTCTGCAGGTGAAGCAAATGGCACGG
CCCAAAGTGTCCCAGAGAGTAATGGACATGGCGAGACGAATGGCAATGGCATTGTGCATGCGAACGGCAA
TGATGTTGTTCATGGCAATGGCAATCACAATGCATCTAATGGAAGCTGCCATGTGTCATCAGAAGACGAG
TCAACCGTCATCATCATCACTGAGAGGCCCAGCTCTGATCCACTTATCGCCACTCTCCTGACAGCTATTG
ATGCCTTCACGGGGTACAGAACCACGGTCGCCCCCCTCTCTCGCGTCCAGATCTCGTCCAAGGATCGATA
CATCTGCCTGGCTGAGCTCGATACTCCACTTCTGCAGTCACTGACCCCGGAATCCTTCAAACATGTCCAA
GAGCTCCTCGTCACGTGCTCCTACTGCCTCTGGGTTACCTCCGGCGCATACATGGCTGTCGATCATCCCG
AGCTAAACATTGTTCAAGGTCTGCTGCGTTCTGTGCGTTCAGAAACCGGAAACTCAGCTGTCAGCCTTGA
CCTGGATCCTAGTTCTCGCCAAGACATCGCAGGTCGGGCTCATCTAATCCTTGATGCCTTCAAAGCGTCC
ACCAACGCTGTCCAGACAGCCGCCGATGACGAGGAGGAAGCGCCTCTATCCGATTATGAGTTCACCGAAG
TCGGTGGACGCCTGATGGTCCCTCGCCTAGTAGAGCATTCAGAATTGAACAATACCGTGTTTCAAGAGAC
ACACCCATCTCTTCCGTACATTCAGGACTTCGAACAAGGAACGGATCGCCGACTCAAGATTGCCGTCGGC
ACCCTGGGCGCCCTGGACTCACTCTACTGGACCGATGATCCGGCCCAGCCGCTCGGCGCCGACGAGATCG
AGATCAAGGTGGCCTGCACAGGCGCCAACTTCAAGGATGTGGTAATTGCCATGGGCCAGGTCGCCAGTCC
TTACTTGGGCATCGAGTGCAGTGGCACGGTGGCGCGCGTCGGAGCCAAGGTCAGTTCCCTCAAGCCCGGA
GACCGCGTATGCGCCATGTCCCACGGCGCGTATAGCACCTACGCGCGGTGTCCGGCAACCAGCGCGGCTG
TGATCCCAGACTCAATGGACTTTGAGACGGCAGCTTCCATCCCCGTTACCTACAGCACGGCTTACTATGG
ACTTGTCGAGTTGGCTCACATGGAAGATGGGGAAAGTGTCCTCATCCACGCCGCGGCGGGAGGCGTCGGT
CAAGCCGCCATTCAGCTGGCTCAGCTAATGGGAGCCGAGATCTACGCCACGGTTGGTAGTGAGGAGAAGA
AGCAGATGCTGATCGATCGATACTGTATCCCGGCGAGTCGCATTTTCTATAGTCGCAACACCGAGTTTGG
CCCTTGTGTCCGCGAAGCCACGGGCGGACGCGGCGTGGACGTGGTTCTGAACTCACTGGCGGGCGATTTC
CTGCGCGAGACGTGGGATTGTCTGGCTCCGTTTGGACGGTTCATTGAGATTGGAAAACGGGATATTACTT
CCAATACTCGGCTGGAGATGGGCAAGTTCGAGTACAACTGCACGTTTTCCTCCTTGGACTTGACGCTTGT
TGCGGACCAGAAGGGCAAGGTCCTCAACCGTGTATTTACCGCTGTCATGAGGATGTTCGCACAGGGAAGA
CTGACCCCGGTATATCCAGTGACGACGGTAGGTATCGCGGAGGTGGAATCGGTGCTGCGCAAGTTGCAGA
GTGGCAAGACGACGGGCAAGGTCGTAGTGGATCATCGGATTAATGGGAAGATCAAGGCCACACATCCCCT
ACCGTCGAGTGATCTACTTTCACCGGATGCTACGTACATTGTTGTCGGTGGCACCGGCGGTATTGGCCAA
TCGATCACTCGCAGAATGGTTCAGCGCGGTGCTAGGCATATTGTCCTGCTCTCTCGCAGTGGCGCCGTCA
CGGAAGCCGCCCAGAAAATCATCAGCGACGGCCAAGCCGTGGATGCATCGATCCAGATCAAAAAATGCGA
TGTGTCCGAAGTTTCTCAGGTCAAGTCACTGATTGCAGAACTACAGAAAGAGCTACCACCAGTCCGGGGT
GTTATTCACGCGGCCATGGTCCTCAAGGACGTTTTCCTGGAGCAAATGACATTCCCAGACTGGGAAGCCG
TCCTCCGTCCCAAGGTCGCGGCAGCCTGGAACCTCCACTACGCGCTTCTCCACCAACCACTGGACTTCTT
CGTCATGCTTTCCTCCGTGTCTGGCATCGTCGGCAGTCGCGGCCAAGCCGCCTACGCAGCGGGAAACTGC
TTCCTGGATGCATTGGCACGCTACCGCCGCCAAAAGGGCCTATCCGCCGTATCCATTGACTTGACGGCAG
TAGGCGACATCGGGGTATTCTCGGAAGCAGCAGACAAGAAAAAGGCAGAAGTGCTGAGGAACCTGGCGAT
GAGCAACACAATGCGAGAAGTTGAAGTACTAGCTCTGATCGAGCTCGCGATGAAGGGCCAGCAAGTCCCA
GAACAGTGCATCACCGGTGTGCATTGGCCTTCCTCCGCCGCAACTCCGTACTATGCTTCTGATGCCCGCT
TCACCCATCTTGTCGAGACCGCGAAGCAGGAGGAAGGCGCTGATGCCACGGCCCATGCCGGAGCAACTAA
ATCTCTCTCTATCACCCAGCAAGTCCGCCGCGCCGCGAACCTGCAGGAAGCCCTCGATGTTACGGCGGTC
GGTCTACGTGATAAGTTGGGTGACATTCTCATGCTTCCCCGAGAAGTGGTGGAAGCGCATACGCAGTCGA
CTCCCATTGCGTCGTTTGGGCTGGATTCATTGAATGCAATTGAGCTGAGGAATTGGATTGGCAAGGAGCT
GAAGGGGCATTTGCAGGTTTTGGAGTTGTTGTCGGCGGGAACTTTGGGGTCGTTGGCGTTGGTGGTGTTG
AAGAAGTCGAGTTTGGAGGGGGCGTGGAAGGGAGAAATCCCAAACTAAGGAGATTGATAAGACTTTTCTA
GTTGCATATCTTTTATATTTAAATCTTATCTATTAGTTAATTTTTTGTAATTTATCCTTATATATAGTCT
GGTTATTCTAAAATATCATTTCAGTATCTAAAAATTCCCCTCTTTTTTCAGTTATATCTTAACAGGCGAC
AGTCCAAATGTTGATTTATCCCAGTCCGATTCATCAGGGTTGTGAAGCATTTTGTCAATGGTCGAAATCA
CATCAGTAATAGTGCCTCTTACTTGCCTCATAGAATTTCTTTCTCTTAACGTCACCGTTTGGTCTTTTAT
AGTTTCGAAATCTATGGTGATACCAAATGGTGTTCCCAATTCATCGTTACGGGCGTATTTTTTACCAATT
GAAGTATTGGAATCGTCAATTTTAAAGTATATCTCTCTTTTACGTAAAGCCTGCGAGATCCTCTTAAGTA
TAGCGGGGAAGCCATCGTTATTCGATATTGTCGTAACAAATACTTTGATCGGCGCTATGCGGCCGCCACC
GCGGTGGAGCTCCAGCTTTTGTTCCCTTTAGTGAGGGTTAATTGCGCGCTTGGCGAGACTCAAACAAGAT
ATATTTTGCCCGCCTTACAGACGAAACTAGTTGGAGGTTATGGAGCATACTATCACGTGGGCGGCCACTG
GTGAGTTACTACACCCCAGGGGCAACGTTGATGCTCCTAAAAAACTCTGGCTGGACGCAAGCCGTAACAC
CCGTGTCACTTCATAATCGTTTGCAATTCAGGGCTTGATCTACACATTACCCTGTTATCCCTATTAATTA
ATACGGTTATCCACAGAATCAGGGGATAACGCAGGAAAGAACATGTGAGCAAAAGGCCAGCAAAAGGCCA
GGAACCGTAAAAAGGCCGCGTTGCTGGCGTTTTTCCATAGGCTCCGCCCCCCTGACGAGCATCACAAAAA
TCGACGCTCAAGTCAGAGGTGGCGAAACCCGACAGGACTATAAAGATACCAGGCGTTTCCCCCTGGAAGC
TCCCTCGTGCGCTCTCCTGTTCCGACCCTGCCGCTTACCGGATACCTGTCCGCCTTTCTCCCTTCGGGAA
GCGTGGCGCTTTCTCATAGCTCACGCTGTAGGTATCTCAGTTCGGTGTAGGTCGTTCGCTCCAAGCTGGG
CTGTGTGCACGAACCCCCCGTTCAGCCCGACCGCTGCGCCTTATCCGGTAACTATCGTCTTGAGTCCAAC
CCGGTAAGACACGACTTATCGCCACTGGCAGCAGCCACTGGTAACAGGATTAGCAGAGCGAGGTATGTAG
GCGGTGCTACAGAGTTCTTGAAGTGGTGGCCTAACTACGGCTACACTAGAAGGACAGTATTTGGTATCTG
CGCTCTGCTGAAGCCAGTTACCTTCGGAAAAAGAGTTGGTAGCTCTTGATCCGGCAAACAAACCACCGCT
GGTAGCGGTGGTTTTTTTGTTTGCAAGCAGCAGATTACGCGCAGAAAAAAAGGATCTCAAGAAGATCCTT
TGATCTTTTCTACGGGGTCTGACGCTCAGTGGAACGAAAACTCACGTTAAGGGATTTTGGTCATGAGATT
ATCAAAAAGGATCTTCACCTAGATCCTTTTAAATTAAAAATGAAGTTTTAAATCAATCTAAAGTATATAT
GAGTAAACTTGGTCTGACAGTTACCAATGCTTAATCAGTGAGGCACCTATCTCAGCGATCTGTCTATTTC
GTTCATCCATAGTTGCCTGACTCCCCGTCGTGTAGATAACTACGATACGGGAGGGCTTACCATCTGGCCC
CAGTGCTGCAATGATACCGCGAGACCCACGCTCACCGGCTCCAGATTTATCAGCAATAAACCAGCCAGCC
GGAAGGGCCGAGCGCAGAAGTGGTCCTGCAACTTTATCCGCCTCCATCCAGTCTATTAATTGTTGCCGGG
AAGCTAGAGTAAGTAGTTCGCCAGTTAATAGTTTGCGCAACGTTGTTGCCATTGCTACAGGCATCGTGGT
GTCACGCTCGTCGTTTGGTATGGCTTCATTCAGCTCCGGTTCCCAACGATCAAGGCGAGTTACATGATCC
CCCATGTTGTGCAAAAAAGCGGTTAGCTCCTTCGGTCCTCCGATCGTTGTCAGAAGTAAGTTGGCCGCAG
TGTTATCACTCATGGTTATGGCAGCACTGCATAATTCTCTTACTGTCATGCCATCCGTAAGATGCTTTTC
TGTGACTGGTGAGTACTCAACCAAGTCATTCTGAGAATAGTGTATGCGGCGACCGAGTTGCTCTTGCCCG
GCGTCAATACGGGATAATACCGCGCCACATAGCAGAACTTTAAAAGTGCTCATCATTGGAAAACGTTCTT
CGGGGCGAAAACTCTCAAGGATCTTACCGCTGTTGAGATCCAGTTCGATGTAACCCACTCGTGCACCCAA
CTGATCTTCAGCATCTTTTACTTTCACCAGCGTTTCTGGGTGAGCAAAAACAGGAAGGCAAAATGCCGCA
AAAAAGGGAATAAGGGCGACACGGAAATGTTGAATACTCATACTCTTCCTTTTTCAATATTATTGAAGCA
TTTATCAGGGTTATTGTCTCATGAGCGGATACATATTTGAATGTATTTAGAAAAATAAACAAATAGGGGT
TCCGCGCACATTTCCCCGAAAAGTGCCACCTGAACGAAGCATCTGTGCTTCATTTTGTAGAACAAAAATG
CAACGCGAGAGCGCTAATTTTTCAAACAAAGAATCTGAGCTGCATTTTTACAGAACAGAAATGCAACGCG
AAAGCGCTATTTTACCAACGAAGAATCTGTGCTTCATTTTTGTAAAACAAAAATGCAACGCGAGAGCGCT
AATTTTTCAAACAAAGAATCTGAGCTGCATTTTTACAGAACAGAAATGCAACGCGAGAGCGCTATTTTAC
CAACAAAGAATCTATACTTCTTTTTTGTTCTACAAAAATGCATCCCGAGAGCGCTATTTTTCTAACAAAG
CATCTTAGATTACTTTTTTTCTCCTTTGTGCGCTCTATAATGCAGTCTCTTGATAACTTTTTGCACTGTA
GGTCCGTTAAGGTTAGAAGAAGGCTACTTTGGTGTCTATTTTCTCTTCCATAAAAAAAGCCTGACTCCAC
TTCCCGCGTTTACTGATTACTAGCGAAGCTGCGGGTGCATTTTTTCAAGATAAAGGCATCCCCGATTATA
TTCTATACCGATGTGGATTGCGCATACTTTGTGAACAGAAAGTGATAGCGTTGATGATTCTTCATTGGTC
AGAAAATTATGAACGGTTTCTTCTATTTTGTCTCTATATACTACGTATAGGAAATGTTTACATTTTCGTA
TTGTTTTCGATTCACTCTATGAATAGTTCTTACTACAATTTTTTTGTCTAAAGAGTAATACTAGAGATAA
ACATAAAAAATGTAGAGGTCGAGTTTAGATGCAAGTTCAAGGAGCGAAAGGTGGATGGGTAGGTTATATA
GGGATATAGCACAGAGATATATAGCAAAGAGATACTTTTGAGCAATGTTTGTGGAAGCGGTATTCGCAAT
ATTTTAGTAGCTCGTTACAGTCCGGTGCGTTTTTGGTTTTTTGAAAGTGCGTCTTCAGAGCGCTTTTGGT
TTTCAAAAGCGCTCTGAAGTTCCTATACTTTCTAGAGAATAGGAACTTCGGAATAGGAACTTCAAAGCGT
TTCCGAAAACGAGCGCTTCCGAAAATGCAACGCGAGCTGCGCACATACAGCTCACTGTTCACGTCGCACC
TATATCTGCGTGTTGCCTGTATATATATATACATGAGAAGAACGGCATAGTGCGTGTTTATGCTTAAATG
CGTACTTATATGCGTCTATTTATGTAGGATGAAAGGTAGTCTAGTACCTCCTGTGATATTATCCCATTCC
ATGCGGGGTATCGTATGCTTCCTTCAGCACTACCCTTTAGCTGTTCTATATGCTGCCACTCCTCAATTGG
ATTAGTCTCATCCTTCAATGCTATCATTTCCTTTGATATTGGATCATACTAAGAAACCATTATTATCATG
ACATTAACCTATAAAAATAGGCGTATCACGAGGCCCTTTCGTCTCGCGCGTTTCGGTGATGACGGTGAAA
ACCTCGGCGCGCCATTACCCTGTTATCCCTAATATACAACGCAAAGAAGCTGGAAAATTGGCGAGGGAAT
CCTGTTTCTGTCTATCCAAGAATGGGCATGAGGTGGCAACCGTCGTGCTAGCGTACAGGGTGCACTTTGT
AACCATTTGGGACACCGGACACTCGCTGTTTTCGAAATTACCCTTTAAGCGCGGGTATTGAACCAGGCTT
ATGCCCAAGATCGTAGCAAGCATTTAACTGTGGGAATACTCAGGTATCGTAAGATGCAAGAGTTCGAATC
TCTTAGCAACCATTATTTTTTTCCTCAACATAACGAGAACACACAGGGGCGCTATCGCACAGAATCAAAT
TCGATGACTGGAAATTTTTTGTTAATTTCAGAGGTCGCCTGACGCATATACCTTTTTCAACTGAAAAATT
GGGAGAAAAAGGAAAGGTGAGAGGCCGGAACCGGCTTTTCATATAGAATAGAGAAGCGTTCATGACTAAA
TGCTTGCATCACAATACTTGAAGTTGACAATATTATTTAAGGACCTATTGTTTTTTCCAATAGGTGGTTA
GCAATCGTCTTACTTTCTAACTTTTCTTACCTTTTACATTTCAGCAATATATATATATATTTCAAGGATA
TACCATTCTAATGTCTGCCCCTATGTCTGCCCCTAAGAAGATCGTCGTTTTGCCAGGTGACCACGTTGGT
CAAGAAATCACAGCCGAAGCCATTAAGGTTCTTAAAGCTATTTCTGATGTTCGTTCCAATGTCAAGTTCG
ATTTCGAAAATCATTTAATTGGTGGTGCTGCTATCGATGCTACAGGTGTCCCACTTCCAGATGAGGCGCT
GGAAGCCTCCAAGAAGGTTGATGCCGTTTTGTTAGGTGCTGTGGCTGGTCCTAAATGGGGTACCGGTAGT
GTTAGACCTGAACAAGGTTTACTAAAAATCCGTAAAGAACTTCAATTGTACGCCAACTTAAGACCATGTA
ACTTTGCATCCGACTCTCTTTTAGACTTATCTCCAATCAAGCCACAATTTGCTAAAGGTACTGACTTCGT
TGTTGTCAGAGAATTAGTGGGAGGTATTTACTTTGGTAAGAGAAAGGAAGACGATGGTGATGGTGTCGCT
TGGGATAGTGAACAATACACCGTTCCAGAAGTGCAAAGAATCACAAGAATGGCCGCTTTCATGGCCCTAC
AACATGAGCCACCATTGCCTATTTGGTCCTTGGATAAAGCTAATCTTTTGGCCTCTTCAAGATTATGGAG
AAAAACTGTGGAGGAAACCATCAAGAACGAATTCCCTACATTGAAGGTTCAACATCAATTGATTGATTCT
GCCGCCATGATCCTAGTTAAGAACCCAACCCACCTAAATGGTATTATAATCACCAGCAACATGTTTGGTG
ATATCATCTCCGATGAAGCCTCCGTTATCCCAGGTTCCTTGGGTTTGTTGCCATCTGCGTCCTTGGCCTC
TTTGCCAGACAAGAACACCGCATTTGGTTTGTACGAACCATGCCACGGTTCTGCTCCAGATTTGCCAAAG
AATAAGGTTGACCCTATCGCCACTATCTTGTCTGCTGCAATGATGTTGAAATTGTCATTGAACTTGCCTG
AAGAAGGTAAGGCCATTGAAGATGCAGTTAAAAAGGTTTTGGATGCAGGTATCAGAACTGGTGATTTAGG
TGGTTCCAACAGTACCACCGAAGTCGGTGATGCTGTCGCCGAAGAAGTTAAGAAAATCCTTGCTTAAAAA
GATTCTCTTTTTTTATGATATTTGTACATAAACTTTATAAATGAAATTCATAATAGAAACGACACGAAAT
TACAAAATGGAATATGTTCATAGGGTAGACGAAACTATATACGCAATCTACATACATTTATCAAGAAGGA
GAAAAAGGAGGATAGTAAAGGAATACAGGTAAGCAAATTGATACTAATGGCTCAACGAAATGACGGTATC
GATAAGCTTGATATCGAATTCCTGCAGCCCGGGGGATCCACTAGTTCTAGAGTTAATTAA
