Features (pLannotate 1.2.2; 13 found; start..end, strand, type, name):
    527..551     +  CDS            2xFLAG (fragment): two tandem FLAG® epitope tags
   7499..7855    -  CDS            GRS2 (fragment): SYG2_YEAST - Experimental evidence at protein level: Swiss-Prot protein existence level 1. Catalyzes the ATP-dependent ligation of glycine to the 3'-end of its cognate tRNA, via the formation of an aminoacyl-adenylate intermediate (Gly-AMP) (PubMed:23816885). Also produces diadenosine tetraphosphate (Ap4A), a universal pleiotropic signaling molecule needed for cell regulation pathways, by direct condensation of 2 ATPs. Thereby, may play a special role in Ap4A homeostasis (By similarity). From Saccharomyces cerevisiae (strain ATCC 204508 / S288c) (Baker's yeast).
   7853..7876    -  misc_feature   MCS (fragment): pBluescript multiple cloning site
   7889..7907    -  promoter       T3 promoter: promoter for bacteriophage T3 RNA polymerase
   8246..8834    -  rep_origin     ori: high-copy-number ColE1/pMB1/pBR322/pUC origin of replication
   9005..9865    -  CDS            AmpR: β-lactamase; bla; confers resistance to ampicillin, carbenicillin, and related antibiotics
   9866..9970    -  promoter       AmpR promoter: bla
   9997..11339   -  rep_origin     2μ ori: yeast 2μ plasmid origin of replication
  11407..11432   +  CDS            rop (fragment): Rop protein, which maintains plasmids at low copy number; rop
  11433..11462   +  CDS            rop (fragment): Rop protein, which maintains plasmids at low copy number; rop
  11693..12100   +  promoter       LEU2 promoter: S. cerevisiae LEU2
  12101..13195   +  CDS            LEU2: 3-isopropylmalate dehydrogenase, required for leucine biosynthesis; S. cerevisiae LEU2; yeast auxotrophic marker
  13399..17      -  misc_feature   MCS (fragment) (across the origin): pBluescript multiple cloning site
>Addgene plasmid #111048 | pCHKU27.1-2.2 | addgene full sequence | sequence record 212411 | Addgene NGS Result
GATCCACTAGTTCTAGATTAATTAATATCTAAAAATTGCCTTATGATCCGTCTCTCCGGTTACAGCCTGT
GTAACTGATTAATCCTGCCTTTCTAATCACCATTCTAATGTTTTAATTAAGGGATTTTGTCTTCATTAAC
GGCTTTCGCTCATAAAAATGTTATGACGTTTTGCCCGCAGGCGGGAAACCATCCACTTCACGAGACTGAT
CTCCTCTGCCGGAACACCGGGCATCTCCAACTTATAAGTTGGAGAAATAAGAGAATTTCAGATTGAGAGA
ATGAAAAAAAAAAAAAAAAAAAGGCAGAGGAGAGCATAGAAATGGGGTTCACTTTTTGGTAAAGCTATAG
CATGCCTATCACATATAAATAGAGTGCCAGTAGCGACTTTTTTCACACTCGAAATACTCTTACTACTGCT
CTCTTGTTGTTTTTATCACTTCTTGTTTCTTCTTGGTAAATAGAATATCAAGCTACAAAAAGCATACAAT
CAACTATCAACTATTAACTATATCGTAATACACAATGGATTATAAGGATGATGATGATAAGACTAGTATG
CATAACCGAGCTTCCGCATTAACCTCAGATACAGCCGCCATAATGACTATCACGAACAGTTCGCAGGCGC
CGATTGCAATTGTAGGCATGTCCTGTCGCCTTCCAGGCCAGGTTCGTACGCTTGATGACTTCTGGACTCT
CATATCTCGCGGTAGGGATGCTTGGGGCCCTATCCCTTCTGATCGCATGTCCAGTGCGGCCTACTACCAC
CCAGATCCCCAGCGAAAGGGCTGTTTCAACCCCAAAGGGGGTTATTACCTTCAGGAGGATTTCTCTCAGT
TTGACGCTCCGTTCTTCCACATAACGCAACAAGAAGCCATTGCCATGGATCCCCAACAGCGACTACTACT
CGAATGTGCCTATGAAGCCCTGGAAAACGCCGGTTTTCCCCAACAAGCCACGGCAGGCTCGCGCATGGGG
GTCTTCACGAGCCTTTGTTCATCAGACTACCGTCGTGGTGCTTTTCGCGACCTGGACTCCGTTCCCATTT
TTGACGCCACGGGGAATCAGGAATCTATCCAAGCGGGTCGCCTTTCCCATTTCTTCAACCTCCGTGGCCC
ATGTATGGCGATCGATACGGCCTGTTCGTCCAGTCTCTATGCCCTGCATCTGGCGGTGCAGAGTATTCGT
TCTGGCGATGCGGATTCAGCCCTGGTTGGTGGAGCTAGACTGCGTTTGCAGCCAGATGAGATGGTTTCAA
TGTCGATGATGGGTTTATACAACGAGCAAGGAAAAACCTTTGCATTTGATGATCGTGCCGTTTCGGGCTT
TGCCTGCGGTGAGGGAGTGGGCTGTCTTGTCCTCAAGCCATTAGACCAGGCCCTGGAAGACAACGATCCG
ATCTATTCAGTTATTAGGAACACAGGGGCAAATCATGATGGTCGAACTGTCGGCATGACGAACCCCAACG
GAGACGCTCAAGAAGAACTCATGCGAGAAGTCTACGCCCGCGCCGACCTCTCCCCGATTGATACCGGATT
CGTTGAGGCGCACGGCACCGGAACCAAGGTTGGCGATCCCATCGAAGTCGGCGCCATCCATCGGGTGTTT
GGGGATGGCCGGACCAAGCGGGCACCGCTATACCTAGGCTCCGTCAAATCCAACTTCGGACATCTCGAGT
GCGCCAGCGGTATTGCGTCCGTGATCAAAGCGTCTCTGATGCTCCACCGTGGCTTCGTTCTTCCCAATGC
CAACTTTGAGCGCGCCAATCCCGCCATCCCTCTTGACCAATGGAATATCAAGGTGCCGACCAATCTGCGC
CCCTGGCCCCAGGGCAAGAAGTACATCAGTATCAACAACTTCAGCTTCGGTGGCTCCAACTGCCACGTCG
TACTGGAACGGCCTCCCCGTTCGCGCGGCCAGCCTCCCAACCCCCAACACGATGCGCCCCAGCTCTTTGT
ACTCAGCGGCTATGATGACGAGGCTGCGAAACGCATTGCCAGGAACCTCACGTTCTACTTGGAACAACAT
CCCGGTGTCTTCGAACGGCGCCTGGTGCACGATATCGCATATACACTTGGCGAGCGACGCTCTCACTTTC
CCTGGCGCGTTGCTGTCACCGCTTCATCTACCGCGGAACTTGTCGAAACCCTGAATGGGCCAGCGAGTGT
CCCTCAGCGCGCCCGGCTGGAGGCTGGCTCTGCACCTGTTATTGCCTTTGCGTACACTGGACAGGGCGCA
CAATGGCCCCGCATGGGATTGGAACTTAGCGACACCCACCCTATTTTTGCTGCCACCATGGAGGAAGCAG
CACGCGCACTGGAGGATCTGCGAGCGGATTTCTCCCTGTTCGAAGAGCTGAAGCGTGAGGCAGCTGACTC
TCGCGTCAGTCAGCCCCAGATCTCTCAAGTAGTTTGCACTGCCGTGCAGCTTGCCCTGACGGATCTTTTG
GCTTCCTGGGGCGTACAACCGCAAATGGTTGTCGGCCACTCCAGCGGAGAGATTGGGGCGGCCTATGCGG
TGGGTGCTATTTCCGTGAGCGAGGCCATTGCCCTGGCATATCATCGGGGTCGACTCGCTGCCCAGGTTCG
AATCCGATTCCCAACGTTGAATGGTTGCATGATGGCCGTCGGAGAGAGTGCCGATGAGGTGCGCAAAACC
ATCAAGCAACTTCAGCTAGGAGAGGACATCACTGTCGCTTGTGAGAATTCACCTCGGTCCACCACGGCGT
CTGGAGATGCCACTGCCATGGACCTTCTCGCAAAGGAGCTGGAAGCGCGACAGATCTTTCATCGGAAGCT
TATGGTCGACGTTGCCTATCACTCTCCCCACATGCAGCTGATCGCCGATGAGTATACCAGCGCCATCCAG
CAGGTCGCACCATCCACTAAGAGGGAGAATGTCCAGTACTACTCCTCGCTGTTAGGTGAAAAGATCGAGC
AACCCGGGGCTCTGGGAGCATCGTATTGGGTTGATAACCTGACGCACCCGGTCCGATTCTCTACCGCGCT
GGGCCAGCTGTGCGCTGAGTCCAGACCCGATATCATCATTGAGATCGGTCCGCATTCCGCGTTGCAGGGC
CCGATCAAGCAGATACTGCAGGGCATCCAGAATACGCACACTCAATACTTTGCCTCCCTTGTCCGCAAGG
AGCACGCCACTAAGGCTGCTCTACAGCTCGCGGGCCGGTTGTTCATGGCCGGCCAGCAGCTGGCTTTCCG
TGAGGTTAACCAAACTCACCTGGATCAGTCAGTCCCAACAGTGTTGCCGTCCCTGACGCCGTATCCCTGG
TCCCATCGCTCCTACTGGCATGAGAGCCGCATCGCCGTCAACCACCGACTGCCACGCTTCCCTCGTCACG
ACCTGCTTGGACGATTGGAAGCCTCTACCCGCGAGGATGAACAGCCCGTCTGGCGCAATTCCGTGTCTCT
GGACAGCGTGCCATGGCTCCGCGGTCATCGTATGCAATCCATGACCACCTTCCCAATGGCCGGCTACATC
AGCATGGCCGTCGAGGCGGCATCTCAACGGGCTCAGCTCAGAGGCCTCTCCCCGTCCCAGATTGCCGGGT
ACCGGCTCCGTGAGTTCCATGCTTCCTCGGCGTTCACCCTGGAGGAGAACGTCGAGTACGAAACCTGGCT
CTCTCTGAGCTCGTTCACGGAGGGCACCCGCTCCTACTCCAGCGAATGGGACGAATTTCGTATTGCCTCG
TGGGCGGCCGGTCGGGGTTGGCGTGAGCATTGCCGTGGTCTAGTGGGCATCCGGCGCCAGGAGTCGTCCA
CTACTAACCCTGTTAGTCAACGCCGGCCGTTTCATGCTAGCCTGGAGCGGCGTGAGGACGCTAAACAGGG
TGACCACCGTCCTGTATCACTAAAGACTTTCTACTCAGACCTAGAGGGCCGCGGAGCCGGATACAGCGAC
GCGTTCACGCTCGATTCAGACAGCGGGGTGACCGTTGGAAGAGCAGGCGTCGGGAACAGCTGGTATGCGC
GCGGAAAGGTTACAGTTCCCAACACCGCGCAAAGCATGCCCTCAGGCCATGAGACCCCGTTTATTGTGTC
TCCTGCGTTCCTGGATCTATTTTTCCAGTTGTCCTTCCCCGTTTTGCGGGCGGACTCTGCCAACATTCCG
TGCCTCTTCATGCCGACTTCTATCCGGGAGATCAATATCGCAGCCAATTTCCCATCGCAACCGGGAGAAA
CGGCGGAGGCCCTAGTCAATGGACTGCCGGCAGATTCCTCCCGTCCTCGGCCATTGGACTATACCCTTGA
TGCATGGTCTCCGTCTGCGTCCACAGAGCAACCCGTCCTCACTATCCAAGGGTTCCGAATGACCCCTGTC
AATGGCGATATGCTGATTGACACCACCCCGTATCCGTGGTGCTACACTGTACAGTGGGAGCCACTGCCTT
CTGCAGGTGAAGCAAATGGCACGGCCCAAAGTGTCCCAGAGAGTAATGGACATGGCGAGACGAATGGCAA
TGGCATTGTGCATGCGAACGGCAATGATGTTGTTCATGGCAATGGCAATCACAATGCATCTAATGGAAGC
TGCCATGTGTCATCAGAAGACGAGTCAACCGTCATCATCATCACTGAGAGGCCCAGCTCTGATCCACTTA
TCGCCACTCTCCTGACAGCTATTGATGCCTTCACGGGGTACAGAACCACGGTCGCCCCCCTCTCTCGCGT
CCAGATCTCGTCCAAGGATCGATACATCTGCCTGGCTGAGCTCGATACTCCACTTCTGCAGTCACTGACC
CCGGAATCCTTCAAACATGTCCAAGAGCTCCTCGTCACGTGCTCCTACTGCCTCTGGGTTACCTCCGGCG
CATACATGGCTGTCGATCATCCCGAGCTAAACATTGTTCAAGGTCTGCTGCGTTCTGTGCGTTCAGAAAC
CGGAAACTCAGCTGTCAGCCTTGACCTGGATCCTAGTTCTCGCCAAGACATCGCAGGTCGGGCTCATCTA
ATCCTTGATGCCTTCAAAGCGTCCACCAACGCTGTCCAGACAGCCGCCGATGACGAGGAGGAAGCGCCTC
TATCCGATTATGAGTTCACCGAAGTCGGTGGACGCCTGATGGTCCCTCGCCTAGTAGAGCATTCAGAATT
GAACAATACCGTGTTTCAAGAGACACACCCATCTCTTCCGTACATTCAGGACTTCGAACAAGGAACGGAT
CGCCGACTCAAGATTGCCGTCGGCACCCTGGGCGCCCTGGACTCACTCTACTGGACCGATGATCCGGCCC
AGCCGCTCGGCGCCGACGAGATCGAGATCAAGGTGGCCTGCACAGGCGCCAACTTCAAGGATGTGGTAAT
TGCCATGGGCCAGGTCGCCAGTCCTTACTTGGGCATCGAGTGCAGTGGCACGGTGGCGCGCGTCGGAGCC
AAGGTCAGTTCCCTCAAGCCCGGAGACCGCGTATGCGCCATGTCCCACGGCGCGTATAGCACCTACGCGC
GGTGTCCGGCAACCAGCGCGGCTGTGATCCCAGACTCAATGGACTTTGAGACGGCAGCTTCCATCCCCGT
TACCTACAGCACGGCTTACTATGGACTTGTCGAGTTGGCTCACATGGAAGATGGGGAAAGTGTCCTCATC
CACGCCGCGGCGGGAGGCGTCGGTCAAGCCGCCATTCAGCTGGCTCAGCTAATGGGAGCCGAGATCTACG
CCACGGTTGGTAGTGAGGAGAAGAAGCAGATGCTGATCGATCGATACTGTATCCCGGCGAGTCGCATTTT
CTATAGTCGCAACACCGAGTTTGGCCCTTGTGTCCGCGAAGCCACGGGCGGACGCGGCGTGGACGTGGTT
CTGAACTCACTGGCGGGCGATTTCCTGCGCGAGACGTGGGATTGTCTGGCTCCGTTTGGACGGTTCATTG
AGATTGGAAAACGGGATATTACTTCCAATACTCGGCTGGAGATGGGCAAGTTCGAGTACAACTGCACGTT
TTCCTCCTTGGACTTGACGCTTGTTGCGGACCAGAAGGGCAAGGTCCTCAACCGTGTATTTACCGCTGTC
ATGAGGATGTTCGCACAGGGAAGACTGACCCCGGTATATCCAGTGACGACGGTAGGTATCGCGGAGGTGG
AATCGGTGCTGCGCAAGTTGCAGAGTGGCAAGACGACGGGCAAGGTCGTAGTGGATCATCGGATTAATGG
GAAGATCAAGGCCACACATCCCCTACCGTCGAGTGATCTACTTTCACCGGATGCTACGTACATTGTTGTC
GGTGGCACCGGCGGTATTGGCCAATCGATCACTCGCAGAATGGTTCAGCGCGGTGCTAGGCATATTGTCC
TGCTCTCTCGCAGTGGCGCCGTCACGGAAGCCGCCCAGAAAATCATCAGCGACGGCCAAGCCGTGGATGC
ATCGATCCAGATCAAAAAATGCGATGTGTCCGAAGTTTCTCAGGTCAAGTCACTGATTGCAGAACTACAG
AAAGAGCTACCACCAGTCCGGGGTGTTATTCACGCGGCCATGGTCCTCAAGGACGTTTTCCTGGAGCAAA
TGACATTCCCAGACTGGGAAGCCGTCCTCCGTCCCAAGGTCGCGGCAGCCTGGAACCTCCACTACGCGCT
TCTCCACCAACCACTGGACTTCTTCGTCATGCTTTCCTCCGTGTCTGGCATCGTCGGCAGTCGCGGCCAA
GCCGCCTACGCAGCGGGAAACTGCTTCCTGGATGCATTGGCACGCTACCGCCGCCAAAAGGGCCTATCCG
CCGTATCCATTGACTTGACGGCAGTAGGCGACATCGGGGTATTCTCGGAAGCAGCAGACAAGAAAAAGGC
AGAAGTGCTGAGGAACCTGGCGATGAGCAACACAATGCGAGAAGTTGAAGTACTAGCTCTGATCGAGCTC
GCGATGAAGGGCCAGCAAGTCCCAGAACAGTGCATCACCGGTGTGCATTGGCCTTCCTCCGCCGCAACTC
CGTACTATGCTTCTGATGCCCGCTTCACCCATCTTGTCGAGACCGCGAAGCAGGAGGAAGGCGCTGATGC
CACGGCCCATGCCGGAGCAACTAAATCTCTCTCTATCACCCAGCAAGTCCGCCGCGCCGCGAACCTGCAG
GAAGCCCTCGATGTTACGGCGGTCGGTCTACGTGATAAGTTGGGTGACATTCTCATGCTTCCCCGAGAAG
TGGTGGAAGCGCATACGCAGTCGACTCCCATTGCGTCGTTTGGGCTGGATTCATTGAATGCAATTGAGCT
GAGGAATTGGATTGGCAAGGAGCTGAAGGGGCATTTGCAGGTTTTGGAGTTGTTGTCGGCGGGAACTTTG
GGGTCGTTGGCGTTGGTGGTGTTGAAGAAGTCGAGTTTGGAGGGGGCGTGGAAGGGAGAAATCCCAAACT
AAGGAGATTGATAAGACTTTTCTAGTTGCATATCTTTTATATTTAAATCTTATCTATTAGTTAATTTTTT
GTAATTTATCCTTATATATAGTCTGGTTATTCTAAAATATCATTTCAGTATCTAAAAATTCCCCTCTTTT
TTCAGTTATATCTTAACAGGCGACAGTCCAAATGTTGATTTATCCCAGTCCGATTCATCAGGGTTGTGAA
GCATTTTGTCAATGGTCGAAATCACATCAGTAATAGTGCCTCTTACTTGCCTCATAGAATTTCTTTCTCT
TAACGTCACCGTTTGGTCTTTTATAGTTTCGAAATCTATGGTGATACCAAATGGTGTTCCCAATTCATCG
TTACGGGCGTATTTTTTACCAATTGAAGTATTGGAATCGTCAATTTTAAAGTATATCTCTCTTTTACGTA
AAGCCTGCGAGATCCTCTTAAGTATAGCGGGGAAGCCATCGTTATTCGATATTGTCGTAACAAATACTTT
GATCGGCGCTATGCGGCCGCCACCGCGGTGGAGCTCCAGCTTTTGTTCCCTTTAGTGAGGGTTAATTGCG
CGCTTGGCGAGACTCAAACAAGATATATTTTGCCCGCCTTACAGACGAAACTAGTTGGAGGTTATGGAGC
ATACTATCACGTGGGCGGCCACTGGTGAGTTACTACACCCCAGGGGCAACGTTGATGCTCCTAAAAAACT
CTGGCTGGACGCAAGCCGTAACACCCGTGTCACTTCATAATCGTTTGCAATTCAGGGCTTGATCTACACA
TTACCCTGTTATCCCTATTAATTAATACGGTTATCCACAGAATCAGGGGATAACGCAGGAAAGAACATGT
GAGCAAAAGGCCAGCAAAAGGCCAGGAACCGTAAAAAGGCCGCGTTGCTGGCGTTTTTCCATAGGCTCCG
CCCCCCTGACGAGCATCACAAAAATCGACGCTCAAGTCAGAGGTGGCGAAACCCGACAGGACTATAAAGA
TACCAGGCGTTTCCCCCTGGAAGCTCCCTCGTGCGCTCTCCTGTTCCGACCCTGCCGCTTACCGGATACC
TGTCCGCCTTTCTCCCTTCGGGAAGCGTGGCGCTTTCTCATAGCTCACGCTGTAGGTATCTCAGTTCGGT
GTAGGTCGTTCGCTCCAAGCTGGGCTGTGTGCACGAACCCCCCGTTCAGCCCGACCGCTGCGCCTTATCC
GGTAACTATCGTCTTGAGTCCAACCCGGTAAGACACGACTTATCGCCACTGGCAGCAGCCACTGGTAACA
GGATTAGCAGAGCGAGGTATGTAGGCGGTGCTACAGAGTTCTTGAAGTGGTGGCCTAACTACGGCTACAC
TAGAAGAACAGTATTTGGTATCTGCGCTCTGCTGAAGCCAGTTACCTTCGGAAAAAGAGTTGGTAGCTCT
TGATCCGGCAAACAAACCACCGCTGGTAGCGGTGGTTTTTTTGTTTGCAAGCAGCAGATTACGCGCAGAA
AAAAAGGATCTCAAGAAGATCCTTTGATCTTTTCTACGGGGTCTGACGCTCAGTGGAACGAAAACTCACG
TTAAGGGATTTTGGTCATGAGATTATCAAAAAGGATCTTCACCTAGATCCTTTTAAATTAAAAATGAAGT
TTTAAATCAATCTAAAGTATATATGAGTAAACTTGGTCTGACAGTTACCAATGCTTAATCAGTGAGGCAC
CTATCTCAGCGATCTGTCTATTTCGTTCATCCATAGTTGCCTGACTCCCCGTCGTGTAGATAACTACGAT
ACGGGAGGGCTTACCATCTGGCCCCAGTGCTGCAATGATACCGCGAGACCCACGCTCACCGGCTCCAGAT
TTATCAGCAATAAACCAGCCAGCCGGAAGGGCCGAGCGCAGAAGTGGTCCTGCAACTTTATCCGCCTCCA
TCCAGTCTATTAATTGTTGCCGGGAAGCTAGAGTAAGTAGTTCGCCAGTTAATAGTTTGCGCAACGTTGT
TGCCATTGCTACAGGCATCGTGGTGTCACGCTCGTCGTTTGGTATGGCTTCATTCAGCTCCGGTTCCCAA
CGATCAAGGCGAGTTACATGATCCCCCATGTTGTGCAAAAAAGCGGTTAGCTCCTTCGGTCCTCCGATCG
TTGTCAGAAGTAAGTTGGCCGCAGTGTTATCACTCATGGTTATGGCAGCACTGCATAATTCTCTTACTGT
CATGCCATCCGTAAGATGCTTTTCTGTGACTGGTGAGTACTCAACCAAGTCATTCTGAGAATAGTGTATG
CGGCGACCGAGTTGCTCTTGCCCGGCGTCAATACGGGATAATACCGCGCCACATAGCAGAACTTTAAAAG
TGCTCATCATTGGAAAACGTTCTTCGGGGCGAAAACTCTCAAGGATCTTACCGCTGTTGAGATCCAGTTC
GATGTAACCCACTCGTGCACCCAACTGATCTTCAGCATCTTTTACTTTCACCAGCGTTTCTGGGTGAGCA
AAAACAGGAAGGCAAAATGCCGCAAAAAAGGGAATAAGGGCGACACGGAAATGTTGAATACTCATACTCT
TCCTTTTTCAATATTATTGAAGCATTTATCAGGGTTATTGTCTCATGAGCGGATACATATTTGAATGTAT
TTAGAAAAATAAACAAATAGGGGTTCCGCGCACATTTCCCCGAAAAGTGCCACCTGAACGAAGCATCTGT
GCTTCATTTTGTAGAACAAAAATGCAACGCGAGAGCGCTAATTTTTCAAACAAAGAATCTGAGCTGCATT
TTTACAGAACAGAAATGCAACGCGAAAGCGCTATTTTACCAACGAAGAATCTGTGCTTCATTTTTGTAAA
ACAAAAATGCAACGCGAGAGCGCTAATTTTTCAAACAAAGAATCTGAGCTGCATTTTTACAGAACAGAAA
TGCAACGCGAGAGCGCTATTTTACCAACAAAGAATCTATACTTCTTTTTTGTTCTACAAAAATGCATCCC
GAGAGCGCTATTTTTCTAACAAAGCATCTTAGATTACTTTTTTTCTCCTTTGTGCGCTCTATAATGCAGT
CTCTTGATAACTTTTTGCACTGTAGGTCCGTTAAGGTTAGAAGAAGGCTACTTTGGTGTCTATTTTCTCT
TCCATAAAAAAAGCCTGACTCCACTTCCCGCGTTTACTGATTACTAGCGAAGCTGCGGGTGCATTTTTTC
AAGATAAAGGCATCCCCGATTATATTCTATACCGATGTGGATTGCGCATACTTTGTGAACAGAAAGTGAT
AGCGTTGATGATTCTTCATTGGTCAGAAAATTATGAACGGTTTCTTCTATTTTGTCTCTATATACTACGT
ATAGGAAATGTTTACATTTTCGTATTGTTTTCGATTCACTCTATGAATAGTTCTTACTACAATTTTTTTG
TCTAAAGAGTAATACTAGAGATAAACATAAAAAATGTAGAGGTCGAGTTTAGATGCAAGTTCAAGGAGCG
AAAGGTGGATGGGTAGGTTATATAGGGATATAGCACAGAGATATATAGCAAAGAGATACTTTTGAGCAAT
GTTTGTGGAAGCGGTATTCGCAATATTTTAGTAGCTCGTTACAGTCCGGTGCGTTTTTGGTTTTTTGAAA
GTGCGTCTTCAGAGCGCTTTTGGTTTTCAAAAGCGCTCTGAAGTTCCTATACTTTCTAGAGAATAGGAAC
TTCGGAATAGGAACTTCAAAGCGTTTCCGAAAACGAGCGCTTCCGAAAATGCAACGCGAGCTGCGCACAT
ACAGCTCACTGTTCACGTCGCACCTATATCTGCGTGTTGCCTGTATATATATATACATGAGAAGAACGGC
ATAGTGCGTGTTTATGCTTAAATGCGTACTTATATGCGTCTATTTATGTAGGATGAAAGGTAGTCTAGTA
CCTCCTGTGATATTATCCCATTCCATGCGGGGTATCGTATGCTTCCTTCAGCACTACCCTTTAGCTGTTC
TATATGCTGCCACTCCTCAATTGGATTAGTCTCATCCTTCAATGCTATCATTTCCTTTGATATTGGATCA
TACTAAGAAACCATTATTATCATGACATTAACCTATAAAAATAGGCGTATCACGAGGCCCTTTCGTCTCG
CGCGTTTCGGTGATGACGGTGAGCGCGTTTCGGTGATGACGGTGAAAACCTCGGCGCGCCATTACCCTGT
TATCCCTAATATACAACGCAAAGAAGCTGGAAAATTGGCGAGGGAATCCTGTTTCTGTCTATCCAAGAAT
GGGCATGAGGTGGCAACCGTCGTGCTAGCGTACAGGGTGCACTTTGTAACCATTTGGGACACCGGACACT
CGCTGTTTTCGAAATTACCCTTTAAGCGCGGGTATTGAACCAGGCTTATGCCCAAGATCGTAGCAAGCAT
TTAACTGTGGGAATACTCAGGTATCGTAAGATGCAAGAGTTCGAATCTCTTAGCAACCATTATTTTTTTC
CTCAACATAACGAGAACACACAGGGGCGCTATCGCACAGAATCAAATTCGATGACTGGAAATTTTTTGTT
AATTTCAGAGGTCGCCTGACGCATATACCTTTTTCAACTGAAAAATTGGGAGAAAAAGGAAAGGTGAGAG
CGCCGGAACCGGCTTTTCATATAGAATAGAGAAGCGTTCATGACTAAATGCTTGCATCACAATACTTGAA
GTTGACAATATTATTTAAGGACCTATTGTTTTTTCCAATAGGTGGTTAGCAATCGTCTTACTTTCTAACT
TTTCTTACCTTTTACATTTCAGCAATATATATATATATATTTCAAGGATATACCATTCTAATGTCTGCCC
CTAAGAAGATCGTCGTTTTGCCAGGTGACCACGTTGGTCAAGAAATCACAGCCGAAGCCATTAAGGTTCT
TAAAGCTATTTCTGATGTTCGTTCCAATGTCAAGTTCGATTTCGAAAATCATTTAATTGGTGGTGCTGCT
ATCGATGCTACAGGTGTTCCACTTCCAGATGAGGCGCTGGAAGCCTCCAAGAAGGCTGATGCCGTTTTGT
TAGGTGCTGTGGGTGGTCCTAAATGGGGTACCGGTAGTGTTAGACCTGAACAAGGTTTACTAAAAATCCG
TAAAGAACTTCAATTGTACGCCAACTTAAGACCATGTAACTTTGCATCCGACTCTCTTTTAGACTTATCT
CCAATCAAGCCACAATTTGCTAAAGGTACTGACTTCGTTGTTGTCAGAGAATTAGTGGGAGGTATTTACT
TTGGTAAGAGAAAGGAAGACGATGGTGATGGTGTCGCTTGGGATAGTGAACAATACACCGTTCCAGAAGT
GCAAAGAATCACAAGAATGGCCGCTTTCATGGCCCTACAACATGAGCCACCATTGCCTATTTGGTCCTTG
GATAAAGCTAATGTTTTGGCCTCTTCAAGATTATGGAGAAAAACTGTGGAGGAAACCATCAAGAACGAAT
TCCCTACATTGAAGGTTCAACATCAATTGATTGATTCTGCCGCCATGATCCTAGTTAAGAACCCAACCCA
CCTAAATGGTATTATAATCACCAGCAACATGTTTGGTGATATCATCTCCGATGAAGCCTCCGTTATCCCA
GGTTCCTTGGGTTTGTTGCCATCTGCGTCCTTGGCCTCTTTGCCAGACAAGAACACCGCATTTGGTTTGT
ACGAACCATGCCACGGTTCTGCTCCAGATTTGCCAAAGAATAAGGTCAACCCTATCGCCACTATCTTGTC
TGCTGCAATGATGTTGAAATTGTCATTGAACTTGCCTGAAGAAGGTAAGGCCATTGAAGATGCAGTTAAA
AAGGTTTTGGATGCAGGTATCAGAACTGGTGATTTAGGTGGTTCCAACAGTACCACCGAAGTCGGTGATG
CTGTCGCCGAAGAAGTTAAGAAAATCCTTGCTTAAAAAGATTCTCTTTTTTTATGATATTTGTACATAAA
CTTTATAAATGAAATTCATAATAGAAACGACACGAAATTACAAAATGGAATATGTTCATAGGGTAGACGA
AACTATATACGCAATCTACATACATTTATCAAGAAGGAGAAAAAGGAGGATGTAAAGGAATACAGGTAAG
CAAATTGATACTAATGGCTCAACGAAATGACGGTATCGATAAGCTTGATATCGAATTCCTGCAGCCCGGG
G
